Addgene plasmid #108402: pcDNA3-hPC1_MTS-eGFP
Purpose: Express putative mitochondrial targeting sequence of human PC1 from amino acid 4129 to 4157
Depositing lab: Gregory Germino. Depositing organization: National Institute of Diabetes & Digestive & Kidney Diseases (NIDDK). Publication: A cleavage product of Polycystin-1 is a mitochondrial matrix protein that affects mitochondria morphology and function when heterologously expressed. Lin CC, Kurashige M, Liu Y, Terabayashi T, Ishimoto Y, Wang T, Choudhary V, Hobbs R, Liu LK, Lee PH, Outeda P, Zhou F, Restifo NP, Watnick T, Kawano H, Horie S, Prinz W, Xu H, Menezes LF, Germino GG. Sci Rep. 2018 Feb 9;8(1):2743. doi: 10.1038/s41598-018-20856-6. PubMed 29426897.
Backbone
  Vector backbone: modified pcDNA3.1
  Backbone manufacturer: Invitrogen
  Vector type: Mammalian Expression
  Selectable markers: Neomycin (select with G418)
Growth in bacteria
  Bacterial resistance: Ampicillin, 100 μg/mL
  Growth temperature: 37°C
  Growth strain: DH5alpha
  Copy number: High Copy
Gene/Insert
  Gene/Insert name: PKD1 (alt names: polycystin 1; PC1)
  Species: M. musculus (mouse)
  Insert size (bp): 900
  Entrez Gene: PKD1 (a.k.a. PBP, PC1, Pc-1, TRPP1)
  Promoter: CMV
  Tag / fusion protein: 3xHA (C terminal on insert); eGFP (C terminal on insert)
  Cloning method: Gibson Cloning
Terms and licenses: Academic/Nonprofit Terms; Industry Terms: Not Available to Industry
How to cite: pcDNA3-hPC1_MTS-eGFP was a gift from Gregory Germino (Addgene plasmid # 108402 ; http://n2t.net/addgene:108402 ; RRID:Addgene_108402)
