[The description below was written by a language model from this plasmid's Addgene catalogue record and pLannotate feature annotations shown in this document.]
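Description:
pcDNA3-hPC1_MTS-eGFP is a mammalian expression plasmid built on a modified pcDNA3.1 backbone and designed to test whether a short segment of polycystin-1 (PC1, encoded by PKD1) can act as a mitochondrial targeting sequence. The insert is the putative targeting signal spanning amino acids 4129 to 4157 of human PC1, placed in front of eGFP so that the subcellular location of the fluorescent reporter shows where the peptide directs its cargo. The catalogue lists the insert species as mouse, which conflicts with the construct name, stated purpose and Entrez gene entry, all of which point to human PC1. The PC1 segment itself is not annotated in the feature table. It presumably lies in the unannotated interval between the T7 promoter and the start of the EGFP coding sequence.

Expression is driven by the CMV immediate early enhancer and promoter and terminated by the bovine growth hormone polyadenylation signal. EGFP is followed by an HA epitope. The catalogue describes a C-terminal 3xHA tag, but the annotation detects only a fragment of it, so the number of intact HA repeats is uncertain. Flanking T7 and SP6 promoters are standard backbone elements usable for in vitro transcription or sequencing. An SV40 promoter-driven neomycin resistance cassette with an SV40 poly(A) signal allows G418 selection of stable mammalian lines. In bacteria the plasmid is maintained through a high-copy ColE1/pUC-type origin and ampicillin resistance, and an f1 origin is also present. The short HIV-1 LTR, ble and lacI fragments appear to be annotation or backbone remnants rather than functional parts. The construct is suited to localization imaging of the candidate targeting peptide in transfected cells.
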