Features (pLannotate 1.2.2; 22 found; start..end, strand, type, name):
     28..80      -  misc_feature   bom (fragment): basis of mobility region from pBR322
    235..614     +  enhancer       CMV enhancer: human cytomegalovirus immediate early enhancer
    615..818     +  promoter       CMV promoter: human cytomegalovirus (CMV) immediate early promoter
    814..847     +  LTR            5' LTR (truncated) (fragment): truncated 5' long terminal repeat (LTR) from HIV-1
    863..881     +  promoter       T7 promoter: promoter for bacteriophage T7 RNA polymerase
   1034..1750    +  CDS            EGFP: EGFP is a basic (constitutively fluorescent) green fluorescent protein published in 1996, derived from Aequorea victoria. It is reported to be a rapidly-maturing weak dimer with moderate acid sensitivity.
   1760..1786    +  CDS            3xHA (fragment): three tandem HA epitope tags
   1902..1920    -  promoter       SP6 promoter: promoter for bacteriophage SP6 RNA polymerase
   1946..2170    +  polyA_signal   bGH poly(A) signal: bovine growth hormone polyadenylation signal
   2174..2195    +  promoter       SV40 promoter (fragment): SV40 enhancer and early promoter
   2216..2644    +  rep_origin     f1 ori (sequence partly withheld): f1 bacteriophage origin of replication; arrow indicates direction of (+) strand synthesis
   2658..2987    +  promoter       SV40 promoter: SV40 enhancer and early promoter
   3054..3845    +  CDS            neo: KKA2_KLEPN - Also known as kan, nptII. Experimental evidence at protein level: Swiss-Prot protein existence level 1. Resistance to kanamycin, neomycin, paromomycin, ribostamycin, butirosin and gentamicin B. From Klebsiella pneumoniae.
   3869..4027    +  CDS            ble (fragment): BLE_KLEPN - Experimental evidence at protein level: Swiss-Prot protein existence level 1. Binding protein with a strong affinity to the bleomycin family of antibiotics. Binds to CL990; an antimitotic-antibiotic compound. From Klebsiella pneumoniae.
   4022..4143    +  polyA_signal   SV40 poly(A) signal: SV40 polyadenylation signal
   4216..4232    -  protein_bind   lac operator: The lac repressor binds to the lac operator to inhibit transcription in E. coli. This inhibition can be relieved by adding lactose or isopropyl-β-D-thiogalactopyranoside (IPTG). lac repressor encoded by lacI
   4240..4270    -  promoter       lac promoter: promoter for the E. coli lac operon
   4285..4306    -  protein_bind   CAP binding site: CAP binding activates transcription in the presence of cAMP. E. coli catabolite activator protein
   4319..4411    -  CDS            lacI (fragment): lac repressor; lacI; The lac repressor binds to the lac operator to inhibit transcription in E. coli. This inhibition can be relieved by adding lactose or isopropyl-β-D-thiogalactopyranoside (IPTG).
   4594..5182    -  rep_origin     ori: high-copy-number ColE1/pMB1/pBR322/pUC origin of replication
   5353..6213    -  CDS            AmpR: β-lactamase; bla; confers resistance to ampicillin, carbenicillin, and related antibiotics
   6214..6318    -  promoter       AmpR promoter: bla
>Addgene plasmid #108402 | pcDNA3-hPC1_MTS-eGFP | addgene full sequence | sequence record 207492 | Addgene NGS Result
GACGGATCGGGAGATCTCCCGATCCCCTATGGTGCACTCTCAGTACAATCTGCTCTGATGCCGCATAGTT
AAGCCAGTATCTGCTCCCTGCTTGTGTGTTGGAGGTCGCTGAGTAGTGCGCGAGCAAAATTTAAGCTACA
ACAAGGCAAGGCTTGACCGACAATTGCATGAAGAATCTGCTTAGGGTTAGGCGTTTTGCGCTGCTTCGCG
ATGTACGGGCCAGATATACGCGTTGACATTGATTATTGACTAGTTATTAATAGTAATCAATTACGGGGTC
ATTAGTTCATAGCCCATATATGGAGTTCCGCGTTACATAACTTACGGTAAATGGCCCGCCTGGCTGACCG
CCCAACGACCCCCGCCCATTGACGTCAATAATGACGTATGTTCCCATAGTAACGCCAATAGGGACTTTCC
ATTGACGTCAATGGGTGGAGTATTTACGGTAAACTGCCCACTTGGCAGTACATCAAGTGTATCATATGCC
AAGTACGCCCCCTATTGACGTCAATGACGGTAAATGGCCCGCCTGGCATTATGCCCAGTACATGACCTTA
TGGGACTTTCCTACTTGGCAGTACATCTACGTATTAGTCATCGCTATTACCATGGTGATGCGGTTTTGGC
AGTACATCAATGGGCGTGGATAGCGGTTTGACTCACGGGGATTTCCAAGTCTCCACCCCATTGACGTCAA
TGGGAGTTTGTTTTGGCACCAAAATCAACGGGACTTTCCAAAATGTCGTAACAACTCCGCCCCATTGACG
CAAATGGGCGGTAGGCGTGTACGGTGGGAGGTCTATATAAGCAGAGCTCTCTGGCTAACTAGAGAACCCA
CTGCTTACTGGCTTATCGAAATTAATACGACTCACTATAGGGAGACCCAAGCTTGGTACCGAGCTCGGAT
CCACTAGTAACGGCCGCCAGTGTGCTGGAATTCACCATGGTGGAGTTGTTCCTGCGCAGGCTGCGCCTCT
GGATGGGCCTCAGCAAGGTCAAGGAGTTCCGCCACAAAGTCCGCTTTGAAGGGATGGTGAGCAAGGGCGA
GGAGCTGTTCACCGGGGTGGTGCCCATCCTGGTCGAGCTGGACGGCGACGTAAACGGCCACAAGTTCAGC
GTGTCCGGCGAGGGCGAGGGCGATGCCACCTACGGCAAGCTGACCCTGAAGTTCATCTGCACCACCGGCA
AGCTGCCCGTGCCCTGGCCCACCCTCGTGACCACCCTGACCTACGGCGTGCAGTGCTTCAGCCGCTACCC
CGACCACATGAAGCAGCACGACTTCTTCAAGTCCGCCATGCCCGAAGGCTACGTCCAGGAGCGCACCATC
TTCTTCAAGGACGACGGCAACTACAAGACCCGCGCCGAGGTGAAGTTCGAGGGCGACACCCTGGTGAACC
GCATCGAGCTGAAGGGCATCGACTTCAAGGAGGACGGCAACATCCTGGGGCACAAGCTGGAGTACAACTA
CAACAGCCACAACGTCTATATCATGGCCGACAAGCAGAAGAACGGCATCAAGGTGAACTTCAAGATCCGC
CACAACATCGAGGACGGCAGCGTGCAGCTCGCCGACCACTACCAGCAGAACACCCCCATCGGCGACGGCC
CCGTGCTGCTGCCCGACAACCACTACCTGAGCACCCAGTCCGCCCTGAGCAAAGACCCCAACGAGAAGCG
CGATCACATGGTCCTGCTGGAGTTCGTGACCGCCGCCGGGATCACTCTCGGCATGGACGAGCTGTACAAG
ATCGATATGTACCCATACGATGTTCCAGATTACGCTGGCTATCCCTATGACGTCCCGGACTATGCAGGAT
ATCCATATGACGTTCCAGATTACGCTTAAGAATTCTGCAGATATCCATCACACTGGCGGCCGCTCGACTA
GAGGGCCCTATTCTATAGTGTCACCTAAATGCTAGAGCTCGCTGATCAGCCTCGACTGTGCCTTCTAGTT
GCCAGCCATCTGTTGTTTGCCCCTCCCCCGTGCCTTCCTTGACCCTGGAAGGTGCCACTCCCACTGTCCT
TTCCTAATAAAATGAGGAAATTGCATCGCATTGTCTGAGTAGGTGTCATTCTATTCTGGGGGGTGGGGTG
GGGCAGGACAGCAAGGGGGAGGATTGGGAAGACAATAGCAGGCATGCTGGGGATGCGGTGGGCTCTATGG
CTTCTGAGGCGGAAAGAACCAGCTGGGGCTCTAGGGGGTATCCCC
[124 nt withheld, positions 2216-2339]
C
[91 nt withheld, positions 2341-2431]
A
[49 nt withheld, positions 2433-2481]
CCTTTGACGTTGGAGTCCACGTTCTTT
[37 nt withheld, positions 2509-2545]
ACCCTATCTCGGTCTATTCTTTTGATTTATAAGGGATTTTGCCGATTTCGGCCTATTGGTTAAAAAATGA
GCTGATTTAACAAAAATTTAACGCGAATTAATTCTGTGGAATGTGTGTCAGTTAGGGTGTGGAAAGTCCC
CAGGCTCCCCAGCAGGCAGAAGTATGCAAAGCATGCATCTCAATTAGTCAGCAACCAGGTGTGGAAAGTC
CCCAGGCTCCCCAGCAGGCAGAAGTATGCAAAGCATGCATCTCAATTAGTCAGCAACCATAGTCCCGCCC
CTAACTCCGCCCATCCCGCCCCTAACTCCGCCCAGTTCCGCCCATTCTCCGCCCCATGGCTGACTAATTT
TTTTTATTTATGCAGAGGCCGAGGCCGCCTCTGCCTCTGAGCTATTCCAGAAGTAGTGAGGAGGCTTTTT
TGGAGGCCTAGGCTTTTGCAAAAAGCTCCCGGGAGCTTGTATATCCATTTTCGGATCTGATCAAGAGACA
GGATGAGGATCGTTTCGCATGATTGAACAAGATGGATTGCACGCAGGTTCTCCGGCCGCTTGGGTGGAGA
GGCTATTCGGCTATGACTGGGCACAACAGACAATCGGCTGCTCTGATGCCGCCGTGTTCCGGCTGTCAGC
GCAGGGGCGCCCGGTTCTTTTTGTCAAGACCGACCTGTCCGGTGCCCTGAATGAACTGCAGGACGAGGCA
GCGCGGCTATCGTGGCTGGCCACGACGGGCGTTCCTTGCGCAGCTGTGCTCGACGTTGTCACTGAAGCGG
GAAGGGACTGGCTGCTATTGGGCGAAGTGCCGGGGCAGGATCTCCTGTCATCTCACCTTGCTCCTGCCGA
GAAAGTATCCATCATGGCTGATGCAATGCGGCGGCTGCATACGCTTGATCCGGCTACCTGCCCATTCGAC
CACCAAGCGAAACATCGCATCGAGCGAGCACGTACTCGGATGGAAGCCGGTCTTGTCGATCAGGATGATC
TGGACGAAGAGCATCAGGGGCTCGCGCCAGCCGAACTGTTCGCCAGGCTCAAGGCGCGCATGCCCGACGG
CGAGGATCTCGTCGTGACCCATGGCGATGCCTGCTTGCCGAATATCATGGTGGAAAATGGCCGCTTTTCT
GGATTCATCGACTGTGGCCGGCTGGGTGTGGCGGACCGCTATCAGGACATAGCGTTGGCTACCCGTGATA
TTGCTGAAGAGCTTGGCGGCGAATGGGCTGACCGCTTCCTCGTGCTTTACGGTATCGCCGCTCCCGATTC
GCAGCGCATCGCCTTCTATCGCCTTCTTGACGAGTTCTTCTGAGCGGGACTCTGGGGTTCGAAATGACCG
ACCAAGCGACGCCCAACCTGCCATCACGAGATTTCGATTCCACCGCCGCCTTCTATGAAAGGTTGGGCTT
CGGAATCGTTTTCCGGGACGCCGGCTGGATGATCCTCCAGCGCGGGGATCTCATGCTGGAGTTCTTCGCC
CACCCCAACTTGTTTATTGCAGCTTATAATGGTTACAAATAAAGCAATAGCATCACAAATTTCACAAATA
AAGCATTTTTTTCACTGCATTCTAGTTGTGGTTTGTCCAAACTCATCAATGTATCTTATCATGTCTGTAT
ACCGTCGACCTCTAGCTAGAGCTTGGCGTAATCATGGTCATAGCTGTTTCCTGTGTGAAATTGTTATCCG
CTCACAATTCCACACAACATACGAGCCGGAAGCATAAAGTGTAAAGCCTGGGGTGCCTAATGAGTGAGCT
AACTCACATTAATTGCGTTGCGCTCACTGCCCGCTTTCCAGTCGGGAAACCTGTCGTGCCAGCTGCATTA
ATGAATCGGCCAACGCGCGGGGAGAGGCGGTTTGCGTATTGGGCGCTCTTCCGCTTCCTCGCTCACTGAC
TCGCTGCGCTCGGTCGTTCGGCTGCGGCGAGCGGTATCAGCTCACTCAAAGGCGGTAATACGGTTATCCA
CAGAATCAGGGGATAACGCAGGAAAGAACATGTGAGCAAAAGGCCAGCAAAAGGCCAGGAACCGTAAAAA
GGCCGCGTTGCTGGCGTTTTTCCATAGGCTCCGCCCCCCTGACGAGCATCACAAAAATCGACGCTCAAGT
CAGAGGTGGCGAAACCCGACAGGACTATAAAGATACCAGGCGTTTCCCCCTGGAAGCTCCCTCGTGCGCT
CTCCTGTTCCGACCCTGCCGCTTACCGGATACCTGTCCGCCTTTCTCCCTTCGGGAAGCGTGGCGCTTTC
TCATAGCTCACGCTGTAGGTATCTCAGTTCGGTGTAGGTCGTTCGCTCCAAGCTGGGCTGTGTGCACGAA
CCCCCCGTTCAGCCCGACCGCTGCGCCTTATCCGGTAACTATCGTCTTGAGTCCAACCCGGTAAGACACG
ACTTATCGCCACTGGCAGCAGCCACTGGTAACAGGATTAGCAGAGCGAGGTATGTAGGCGGTGCTACAGA
GTTCTTGAAGTGGTGGCCTAACTACGGCTACACTAGAAGAACAGTATTTGGTATCTGCGCTCTGCTGAAG
CCAGTTACCTTCGGAAAAAGAGTTGGTAGCTCTTGATCCGGCAAACAAACCACCGCTGGTAGCGGTGGTT
TTTTTGTTTGCAAGCAGCAGATTACGCGCAGAAAAAAAGGATCTCAAGAAGATCCTTTGATCTTTTCTAC
GGGGTCTGACGCTCAGTGGAACGAAAACTCACGTTAAGGGATTTTGGTCATGAGATTATCAAAAAGGATC
TTCACCTAGATCCTTTTAAATTAAAAATGAAGTTTTAAATCAATCTAAAGTATATATGAGTAAACTTGGT
CTGACAGTTACCAATGCTTAATCAGTGAGGCACCTATCTCAGCGATCTGTCTATTTCGTTCATCCATAGT
TGCCTGACTCCCCGTCGTGTAGATAACTACGATACGGGAGGGCTTACCATCTGGCCCCAGTGCTGCAATG
ATACCGCGAGACCCACGCTCACCGGCTCCAGATTTATCAGCAATAAACCAGCCAGCCGGAAGGGCCGAGC
GCAGAAGTGGTCCTGCAACTTTATCCGCCTCCATCCAGTCTATTAATTGTTGCCGGGAAGCTAGAGTAAG
TAGTTCGCCAGTTAATAGTTTGCGCAACGTTGTTGCCATTGCTACAGGCATCGTGGTGTCACGCTCGTCG
TTTGGTATGGCTTCATTCAGCTCCGGTTCCCAACGATCAAGGCGAGTTACATGATCCCCCATGTTGTGCA
AAAAAGCGGTTAGCTCCTTCGGTCCTCCGATCGTTGTCAGAAGTAAGTTGGCCGCAGTGTTATCACTCAT
GGTTATGGCAGCACTGCATAATTCTCTTACTGTCATGCCATCCGTAAGATGCTTTTCTGTGACTGGTGAG
TACTCAACCAAGTCATTCTGAGAATAGTGTATGCGGCGACCGAGTTGCTCTTGCCCGGCGTCAATACGGG
ATAATACCGCGCCACATAGCAGAACTTTAAAAGTGCTCATCATTGGAAAACGTTCTTCGGGGCGAAAACT
CTCAAGGATCTTACCGCTGTTGAGATCCAGTTCGATGTAACCCACTCGTGCACCCAACTGATCTTCAGCA
TCTTTTACTTTCACCAGCGTTTCTGGGTGAGCAAAAACAGGAAGGCAAAATGCCGCAAAAAAGGGAATAA
GGGCGACACGGAAATGTTGAATACTCATACTCTTCCTTTTTCAATATTATTGAAGCATTTATCAGGGTTA
TTGTCTCATGAGCGGATACATATTTGAATGTATTTAGAAAAATAAACAAATAGGGGTTCCGCGCACATTT
CCCCGAAAAGTGCCACCTGACGTC
